>Addgene plasmid #60763 | pZS1[GalS-L,RbsR-L] | depositor full sequence | sequence record 97745 | pZS1[GalS-L,RbsR-L] sequence 6293 bps
CTCGAGTTACATCGCCTGATTTGTTGAGTTAGTGATCGCCGCCGCATTCTGGCGTGTTGCGACAGAATGG
CGACGCACTAACGTCGGCATAAAACAGTGGCTGGCACGAGGATCAATATTGCCTGCTGCCCCCTGCAAGG
CCAGTTCGGTGGCTAATTTCGCCATTGAAGCAATGGGATAACGCACGGTCGTTAATTGCGGGTCGGTGTA
ACGGGCGATGGGAATATCATCGAACCCGATGATTGAGAGATGTAACGGAATCGCAATGCCATTATCTTTT
AATGCTGTCAGTGCGCCAGCGGCCATATTGTCGTTATAAGCAAATACAGCGGTAAGTTGTAGATTGCGCC
CCAGCAGTTCAACCATCGCCGCCTCACCGCCCGGCATGTCCGGCGTACCAGCGCCAATCCAGCTTTCCGG
CGGAATAATATCCTGCTCTTTCAACGCACTCATCCAGCCTGCTTTACGCATGGCGTCATCTTCAATGCCG
TGGCTGGAAGAAAGATAACCAATACGTTGATGACCGTTATTCAGCAACATGCGCGTCGCCATTCGGGCAC
CGCTGAGATTATCCAGGCAAACGCAACGATGGGCGTACCCCGGCACAACGCGGTTGATTAACACCATACC
GGGAATGTTATCCATAAATTGCGCCAGTTCATCGTCACTCAATGCTTTTGAGTGAACAATCAACGCATTA
CAACGCTGGCGAATTAACACCTCAATGGCGTGACGCTCTTTTTCCGCTTCATGATAGCTATTGCCGATTA
GCACGTATTTCTGATGCTGCTGAGCGACCAGATCCACCGCTTTTACCAGCGCGCCGAAAAACGCATCAGA
AACGTCCATCACCACCACGCCAATGGTGTCGCTCTGTTTGCCCGCCAGTTGGGCTGCCACGCGGTTGGGA
ATGTAATTGAGCTCCGCCATCGCCGCTTCCACTTTTTCCCGCGTTTTCGCAGAAACGTGGCTGGCCTGGT
TCACCACGCGGGAAACGGTCTGATAAGAGACACCGGCATACTCTGCGACATCGTATAACGTTACTGGTTT
CACATTCACCACCCTGAATTGACTCTCTTCCGGGCGCTATCATGCCATACCGCGAAAGGTTTTGCACCAT
TCGATGGTGTCGCTAGCCTAAGAAACCATTATTATCATGACATTAACCTATAAAAATAGGCGTATCACGA
GGCCCTTTCGTCTTCACCTCGACAATTCGCGCGCGAAGGCGAAGCGGCATGCATTTACGTTGGTACCGAC
ACCATCGAATGGTGCAAAACCTTTCGCGGTATGGCATGATAGCGCCCGGAAGAGAGTCAATTCAGGGTGG
TGAATGTGAAACCAGTAACGTTATACGATGTCGCAGAGTATGCCGGTGTCTCTTATCAGACCGTTTCCCG
CGTGGTGAACCAGGCCAGCCACGTTTCTGCGAAAACGCGGGAAAAAGTGGAAGCGGCGATGGCGGAGCTC
AATTACATTCCCAACCGCGTGGCACAACAACTGGCGGGCAAAGCGAGCCATACCATTGGCATGTTGATCA
CTGCCAGTACCAATCCTTTCTATTCAGAACTGGTGCGTGGCGTTGAACGCAGCTGCTTCGAACGCGGTTA
TAGTCTCGTCCTTTGCAATACCGAAGGCGATGAACAGCGGATGAATCGCAATCTGGAAACGCTGATGCAA
AAACGCGTTGATGGCTTGCTGTTACTGTGCACCGAAACGCATCAACCTTCGCGTGAAATCATGCAACGTT
ATCCGACAGTGCCTACTGTGATGATGGACTGGGCTCCGTTCGATGGCGACAGCGATCTTATTCAGGATAA
CTCGTTGCTGGGCGGAGACTTAGCAACGCAATATCTGATCGATAAAGGTCATACCCGTATCGCCTGTATT
ACCGGCCCGCTGGATAAAACTCCGGCGCGCCTGCGGTTGGAAGGTTATCGGGCGGCGATGAAACGTGCGG
GTCTCAACATTCCTGATGGCTATGAAGTCACTGGTGATTTTGAATTTAACGGCGGGTTTGACGCTATGCG
CCAACTGCTATCACATCCGCTGCGTCCTCAGGCCGTCTTTACCGGAAATGACGCTATGGCTGTTGGCGTT
TACCAGGCGTTATATCAGGCAGAGTTACAGGTTCCGCAGGATATCGCGGTGATTGGCTATGACGATATCG
AACTGGCAAGCTTTATGACGCCACCATTAACCACTATCCACCAACCGAAAGATGAACTGGGGGAGCTGGC
GATTGATGTACTCATCCATCGGATAACCCAGCCGACCCTTCAGCAACAACGATTACAACTTACTCCGATT
CTGATGGAACGCGGTTCGGCTTAGTAACCATGGGCGCAACGCAATTAATGTAAGTTAGCGCGAATTGTCG
AGGGAAATCATAAAAAATTTATTTGCTTTCAGGAAAATTTTTCTGTATAATAGATTCATAAATTTGAGAG
AAGAGTTTAAATATGGCTGGTTCTCGCAGAAAGAAACATATCCATGAAATCCCGCCCCGAATTCATATGT
CTAGATAGCTGAGTAGCCTAGAGTGCGCGACAGGTTTGATGACAAAAAATTAGCGCAAGAAGACAAAAAT
CACCTTGCGCTAATGCTCTGTTACAGGTCACTAATACCATCTAAGTAGTTGATTCATAGTGACTGCATAT
GTTGTGTTTTACAGTATTATGTAGTCTGTTTTTTATGCAAAATCTAATTTAATATATTGATATTTATATC
ATTTTACGTTTCTCGTTCAGCTTTTTTATACTAAGTTGGCATTATAAAAAAGCATTGCTTATCAATTTGT
TGCAACGAACAGGTCACTATCAGTCAAAATAAAATCATTATTTGATTTCAATTTTGTCCCACTCCCCCTA
GAGGCATCAAATAAAACGAAAGGCTCAGTCGAAAGACTGGGCCTTTCGTTTTATCTGTTGTTTGTCGGTG
AACGCTCTCCTGAGTAGGACAAATCCGCCGCCCTAGACCTAGGGTACGGGTTTTGCTGCCCGCAAACGGG
CTGTTCTGGTGTTGCTAGTTTGTTATCAGAATCGCAGATCCGGCTTCAGGTTTGCCGGCTGAAAGCGCTA
TTTCTTCCAGAATTGCCATGATTTTTTCCCCACGGGAGGCGTCACTGGCTCCCGTGTTGTCGGCAGCTTT
GATTCGATAAGCAGCATCGCCTGTTTCAGGCTGTCTATGTGTGACTGTTGAGCTGTAACAAGTTGTCTCA
GGTGTTCAATTTCATGTTCTAGTTGCTTTGTTTTACTGGTTTCACCTGTTCTATTAGGTGTTACATGCTG
TTCATCTGTTACATTGTCGATCTGTTCATGGTGAACAGCTTTAAATGCACCAAAAACTCGTAAAAGCTCT
GATGTATCTATCTTTTTTACACCGTTTTCATCTGTGCATATGGACAGTTTTCCCTTTGATATCTAACGGT
GAACAGTTGTTCTACTTTTGTTTGTTAGTCTTGATGCTTCACTGATAGATACAAGAGCCATAAGAACCTC
AGATCCTTCCGTATTTAGCCAGTATGTTCTCTAGTGTGGTTCGTTGTTTTTGCGTGAGCCATGAGAACGA
ACCATTGAGATCATGCTTACTTTGCATGTCACTCAAAAATTTTGCCTCAAAACTGGTGAGCTGAATTTTT
GCAGTTAAAGCATCGTGTAGTGTTTTTCTTAGTCCGTTACGTAGGTAGGAATCTGATGTAATGGTTGTTG
GTATTTTGTCACCATTCATTTTTATCTGGTTGTTCTCAAGTTCGGTTACGAGATCCATTTGTCTATCTAG
TTCAACTTGGAAAATCAACGTATCAGTCGGGCGGCCTCGCTTATCAACCACCAATTTCATATTGCTGTAA
GTGTTTAAATCTTTACTTATTGGTTTCAAAACCCATTGGTTAAGCCTTTTAAACTCATGGTAGTTATTTT
CAAGCATTAACATGAACTTAAATTCATCAAGGCTAATCTCTATATTTGCCTTGTGAGTTTTCTTTTGTGT
TAGTTCTTTTAATAACCACTCATAAATCCTCATAGAGTATTTGTTTTCAAAAGACTTAACATGTTCCAGA
TTATATTTTATGAATTTTTTTAACTGGAAAAGATAAGGCAATATCTCTTCACTAAAAACTAATTCTAATT
TTTCGCTTGAGAACTTGGCATAGTTTGTCCACTGGAAAATCTCAAAGCCTTTAACCAAAGGATTCCTGAT
TTCCACAGTTCTCGTCATCAGCTCTCTGGTTGCTTTAGCTAATACACCATAAGCATTTTCCCTACTGATG
TTCATCATCTGAGCGTATTGGTTATAAGTGAACGATACCGTCCGTTCTTTCCTTGTAGGGTTTTCAATCG
TGGGGTTGAGTAGTGCCACACAGCATAAAATTAGCTTGGTTTCATGCTCCGTTAAGTCATAGCGACTAAT
CGCTAGTTCATTTGCTTTGAAAACAACTAATTCAGACATACATCTCAATTGGTCTAGGTGATTTTAATCA
CTATACCAATTGAGATGGGCTAGTCAATGATAATTACTAGTCCTTTTCCTTTGAGTTGTGGGTATCTGTA
AATTCTGCTAGACCTTTGCTGGAAAACTTGTAAATTCTGCTAGACCCTCTGTAAATTCCGCTAGACCTTT
GTGTGTTTTTTTTGTTTATATTCAAGTGGTTATAATTTATAGAATAAAGAAAGAATAAAAAAAGATAAAA
AGAATAGATCCCAGCCCTGTGTATAACTCACTACTTTAGTCAGTTCCGCAGTATTACAAAAGGATGTCGC
AAACGCTGTTTGCTCCTCTACAAAACAGACCTTAAAACCCTAAAGGCTTAAGTAGCACCCTCGCAAGCTC
GGGCAAATCGCTGAATATTCCTTTTGTCTCCGACCATCAGGCACCTGAGTCGCTGTCTTTTTCGTGACAT
TCAGTTCGCTGCGCTCACGGCTCTGGCAGTGAATGGGGGTAAATGGCACTACAGGCGCCTTTTATGGATT
CATGCAAGGAAACTACCCATAATACAAGAAAAGCCCGTCACGGGCTTCTCAGGGCGTTTTATGGCGGGTC
TGCTATGTGGTGCTATCTGACTTTTTGCTGTTCAGCAGTTCCTGCCCTCTGATTTTCCAGTCTGACCACT
TCGGATTATCCCGTGACAGGTCATTCAGACTGGCTAATGCACCCAGTAAGGCAGCGGTATCATCAACAGG
CTTACCCGTCTTACTGTCCCTAGTGCTTGGATTCTCACCAATAAAAAACGCCCGGCGGCAACCGAGCGTT
CTGAACAAATCCAGATGGAGTTCTGAGGTCATTACTGGATCTATCAACAGGAGTCCAAGCGAGCTCGTAA
ACTTGGTCTGACAGTTACCAATGCTTAATCAGTGAGGCACCTATCTCAGCGATCTGTCTATTTCGTTCAT
CCATAGTTGCCTGACTCCCCGTCGTGTAGATAACTACGATACGGGAGGGCTTACCATCTGGCCCCAGTGC
TGCAATGATACCGCGAGACCCACGCTCACCGGCTCCAGATTTATCAGCAATAAACCAGCCAGCCGGAAGG
GCCGAGCGCAGAAGTGGTCCTGCAACTTTATCCGCCTCCATCCAGTCTATTAATTGTTGCCGGGAAGCTA
GAGTAAGTAGTTCGCCAGTTAATAGTTTGCGCAACGTTGTTGCCATTGCTACAGGCATCGTGGTGTCACG
CTCGTCGTTTGGTATGGCTTCATTCAGCTCCGGTTCCCAACGATCAAGGCGAGTTACATGATCCCCCATG
TTGTGCAAAAAAGCGGTTAGCTCCTTCGGTCCTCCGATCGTTGTCAGAAGTAAGTTGGCCGCAGTGTTAT
CACTCATGGTTATGGCAGCACTGCATAATTCTCTTACTGTCATGCCATCCGTAAGATGCTTTTCTGTGAC
TGGTGAGTACTCAACCAAGTCATTCTGAGAATAGTGTATGCGGCGACCGAGTTGCTCTTGCCCGGCGTCA
ATACGGGATAATACCGCGCCACATAGCAGAACTTTAAAAGTGCTCATCATTGGAAAACGTTCTTCGGGGC
GAAAACTCTCAAGGATCTTACCGCTGTTGAGATCCAGTTCGATGTAACCCACTCGTGCACCCAACTGATC
TTCAGCATCTTTTACTTTCACCAGCGTTTCTGGGTGAGCAAAAACAGGAAGGCAAAATGCCGCAAAAAAG
GGAATAAGGGCGACACGGAAATGTTGAATACTCATACTCTTCCTTTTTCAATATTATTGAAGCATTTATC
AGGGTTATTGTCTCATGAGCGGATACATATTTGAATGTATTTAGAAAAATAAACAAATAGGGG
Features (pLannotate 1.2.2; 12 found; start..end, strand, type, name):
     10..1044    -  CDS            galS: GALS_ECOLI - Experimental evidence at protein level: Swiss-Prot protein existence level 1. Repressor of the mgl operon. Binds galactose and D-fucose as inducers. GalS binds to an operator DNA sequence within its own coding sequence (corresponding to residues 15 to 20). From Escherichia coli (strain K12).
   1054..1131    -  promoter       lacIq promoter: lacI (mutant); In the lacIq allele, a single base change in the promoter boosts expression of the lacI gene about 10-fold.
   1258..1335    +  promoter       lacIq promoter: lacI (mutant); In the lacIq allele, a single base change in the promoter boosts expression of the lacI gene about 10-fold.
   1348..2331    +  CDS            rbsR: RBSR_ECOLI - Experimental evidence at protein level: Swiss-Prot protein existence level 1. Transcriptional repressor for the ribose rbsDACBK operon. RbsR binds to a region of perfect dyad symmetry spanning the rbs operon transcriptional start site. The affinity for the rbs operator is reduced by addition of ribose, consistent with ribose being the inducer of the operon. From Escherichia coli (strain K12).
   2388..2409    +  promoter       T5 promoter (fragment): bacteriophage T5 promoter for E. coli RNA polymerase, with embedded lac operator
   2612..2843    -  protein_bind   λ attP: attP; integrase from phage λ λ integrase
   2878..2964    +  terminator     rrnB T1 terminator: Escherichia coli rrnB; transcription terminator T1 from the E. coli rrnB gene
   3499..4449    -  CDS            Rep101: RepA protein needed for replication with the pSC101 origin; rep101
   4497..4719    -  rep_origin     pSC101 ori: low-copy replication origin that requires the Rep101 protein
   5211..5305    -  terminator     lambda t0 terminator: transcription terminator from phage lambda
   5335..6195    -  CDS            AmpR: β-lactamase; bla; confers resistance to ampicillin, carbenicillin, and related antibiotics
   6196..6287    -  promoter       AmpR promoter: bla
