[The description below was written by a language model from this plasmid's Addgene catalogue record and pLannotate feature annotations shown in this document.]
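Description:
pZS1[GalS-L,RbsR-L] is a 6,293 bp low-copy bacterial expression plasmid for synthetic biology work in E. coli, built on a pZS-series backbone (recorded as pZS5). It replicates from the pSC101 origin together with its Rep101 (RepA) initiator protein, which accounts for the low copy number. Selection is by ampicillin through a β-lactamase gene driven by its native promoter and followed by the lambda t0 terminator.

The payload is a pair of constitutively expressed chimeric repressors of the LacI/GalR family. Two lacIq promoters, a mutant lacI promoter variant with roughly tenfold higher activity, sit back to back and drive transcription in opposite directions. One expresses GalS-L (also called LLhS_Q54A), which joins the LacI DNA-binding domain to the GalS ligand-binding domain and carries Q54A and E191K. The other expresses RbsR-L (LLhR_Q60A), which joins the LacI DNA-binding domain to the RbsR ligand-binding domain and carries Q60A and E191K. The automated annotation labels these reading frames simply as galS and rbsR because most of each sequence derives from those E. coli genes. Both proteins should recognise lac operator sites while responding to the ligands of their parental regulatory domains: galactose or D-fucose for GalS, and ribose for RbsR.

Downstream of the RbsR-L gene the annotation also finds a T5 promoter fragment, a λ attP site and the rrnB T1 terminator; the record does not explain the role of the first two. The plasmid serves as a repressor supply module for multi-input transcriptional logic gates, presumably paired with a separate lac operator-controlled reporter or output construct.
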