Addgene plasmid #60763: pZS1[GalS-L,RbsR-L]
Purpose: Contains PIq driving expression GalS-L, and PIq driving expression of RbsR-L.
Depositing lab: Matthew Bennett. Depositing organization: Rice University. Publication: Modular, Multi-Input Transcriptional Logic Gating with Orthogonal LacI/GalR Family Chimeras. Shis DL, Hussain F, Meinhardt S, Swint-Kruse L, Bennett MR. ACS Synth Biol. 2014 Sep 19;3(9):645-51. doi: 10.1021/sb500262f. Epub 2014 Jul 28. PubMed 25035932.
Backbone
  Vector backbone: pZS5
  Backbone manufacturer: Expressys
  Backbone size w/o insert (bp): 4040
  Total vector size (bp): 6293
  Modifications to backbone: Insertion of two PIq driven ORFs.
  Vector type: Bacterial Expression, Synthetic Biology
Growth in bacteria
  Bacterial resistance: Ampicillin, 100 μg/mL
  Growth temperature: 37°C
  Growth strain: DH10B
  Copy number: Low Copy
Gene/Insert 1
  Gene/Insert name: GalS-L (alt name: LLhS_Q54A)
  Species: Synthetic
  Insert size (bp): 1048
  Mutation: LacI/GalR repressor chimera. LacI DBD with GalS LBD. Contains point mutation Q54A, E191K
Gene/Insert 2
  Gene/Insert name: RbsR-L (alt name: LLhR_Q60A)
  Species: Synthetic
  Insert size (bp): 1002
  Mutation: LacI/GalR repressor chimera. LacI DBD with RbsR LBD. Contains point mutation Q60A, E191K
Terms and licenses: Academic/Nonprofit Terms; Industry Terms: Not Available to Industry
Depositor comments: GalS-L and RbsR-L also described as LLhS_Q54A and LLhR_Q60A respectively in PLoS One. 2013 Dec 30;8(12):e83502. doi: 10.1371/journal.pone.0083502. eCollection 2013. Rheostats and toggle switches for modulating protein function. Meinhardt S, Manley MW Jr, Parente DJ, Swint-Kruse L.
How to cite: pZS1[GalS-L,RbsR-L] was a gift from Matthew Bennett (Addgene plasmid # 60763 ; http://n2t.net/addgene:60763 ; RRID:Addgene_60763)
