>Addgene plasmid #60763 | pZS1[GalS-L,RbsR-L] | addgene partial sequence | sequence record 112376 | AmpSeq-F 5'-ctcatgagcggatacatatttgaa-3'
AGTTACATCGCCTGATTTGTTGAGTTAGTGATCGCCGCCGCATTCTGGCGTGTTGCGACAGAATGGCGAC
GCACTAACGTCGGCATAAAACAGTGGCTGGCACGAGGATCAATATTGCCTGCTGCCCCCTGCAAGGCCAG
TTCGGTGGCTAATTTCGCCATTGAAGCAATGGGATAACGCACGGTCGTTAATTGCGGGTCGGTGTAACGG
GCGATGGGAATATCATCGAACCCGATGATTGAGAGATGTAACGGAATCGCAATGCCATTATCTTTTAATG
CTGTCAGTGCGCCAGCGGCCATATTGTCGTTATAAGCAAATACAGCGGTAAGTTGTAGATTGCGCCCCAG
CAGTTTAACCATCGCCGCCTCACCGCCCGGCATGTCCGGCGTACCAGCGCCAATCCAGCTTTCCGGCGGA
ATAATATCCTGCTCTTTCAACGCACTCATCCAGCCTGCTTTACGCATGGCGTCATCTTCAATGCCGTGGC
TGGAAGAAAGATAACCAATACGTTGATGACCGTTATTCAGCAACATGCGCGTCGCCATTCGGGCACCGCT
GAGATTATCCAGGCAAACGCAACGATGGGCGTACCCCGGCACAACGCGGTTGATTAACACCATACCGGGA
ATGTTATCCATAAATTGCGCCAGTTCATCGTCACTCAATGCTTTTGAGTGAACAATCAACGCATTACAAC
GCTGGCGAATTAACACCTCAATGGCGTGACGCTCTTTTTCCGCTTCATGATAGCTATTGCCGATTAGCAC
GTATTTCTGATGCTGCTGAGCGACCAGATCCACCGCTTTTACCAGCGCG
